Addgene plasmid #179640: CMVTO-GFP-ECL-3TM-tevs-KKMP V3
Purpose: TEVP-inducible membrane-bound GFP RELEASE construct
Depositing lab: Xiaojing Gao. Depositing organization: Stanford University. Publication: Protease-controlled secretion and display of intercellular signals. Vlahos AE, Kang J, Aldrete CA, Zhu R, Chong LS, Elowitz MB, Gao XJ. Nat Commun. 2022 Feb 17;13(1):912. doi: 10.1038/s41467-022-28623-y. PubMed 35177637.
Backbone
  Vector backbone: CMVTO-FlpIn
  Vector type: Mammalian Expression
Growth in bacteria
  Bacterial resistance: Ampicillin, 100 μg/mL
  Growth temperature: 37°C
  Growth strain: DH5alpha
  Copy number: High Copy
Gene/Insert
  Gene/Insert name: Membrane-bound GFP RELEASE
  Species: Synthetic
Terms and licenses: Academic/Nonprofit Terms; Industry Terms: Not Available to Industry
How to cite: CMVTO-GFP-ECL-3TM-tevs-KKMP V3 was a gift from Xiaojing Gao (Addgene plasmid # 179640 ; http://n2t.net/addgene:179640 ; RRID:Addgene_179640)
