[The description below was written by a language model from this plasmid's Addgene catalogue record and pLannotate feature annotations shown in this document.]
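Description:
CMVTO-GFP-ECL-3TM-tevs-KKMP V3 is a 6,495-nt mammalian expression plasmid built on a CMVTO-FlpIn backbone. It is maintained in E. coli through a high-copy ColE1/pUC-type origin and an ampicillin resistance gene, and it also carries a partial f1 origin. Downstream of the expression cassette lies an FRT site placed directly ahead of a hygromycin resistance coding sequence with an SV40 polyadenylation signal. No complete promoter is annotated upstream of this marker, which fits the Flp-In design: Flp-mediated integration at a genomic FRT landing pad supplies what is needed for hygromycin resistance, so stable single-site integrants can be selected. The plasmid can presumably also be used for transient transfection.

The payload is a synthetic "RELEASE" fusion, described as a TEV protease-inducible, membrane-bound GFP. It is transcribed from the CMV enhancer/promoter followed by short tet operator-like elements, consistent with the "TO" designation and with repression where Tet repressor is present, and it ends at a bGH poly(A) signal. The annotated open reading frame begins with a short human IL10 fragment, probably a secretion signal peptide. EGFP follows, then a segment of the human β2-adrenergic receptor and a CD8A fragment, which likely correspond to the extracellular-loop and three-transmembrane ("ECL-3TM") portion in the name. The TEV cleavage site ("tevs") and the C-terminal "KKMP" motif are not separately annotated in the feature table. From the name and stated purpose, KKMP is presumably a dilysine-type ER retention signal on the cytosolic tail. Cleavage by TEV protease would remove it and let the GFP cargo traffic to the cell surface for display. The construct serves as a fluorescent reporter for protease-controlled protein display.
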