Features (pLannotate 1.2.2; 25 found; start..end, strand, type, name):
    180..559     +  enhancer       CMV enhancer: human cytomegalovirus immediate early enhancer
    560..763     +  promoter       CMV promoter: human cytomegalovirus (CMV) immediate early promoter
    765..784     +  promoter       PLtetO-1 promoter (fragment): modified phage lambda PL promoter with tet operator sites (Lutz and Bujard, 1997)
    786..805     +  promoter       PLtetO-1 promoter (fragment): modified phage lambda PL promoter with tet operator sites (Lutz and Bujard, 1997)
    813..846     +  promoter       TRE3GV promoter (fragment): 3rd-generation Tet-responsive promoter that can be activated by binding of Tet-On® 3G, optimized for retroviral and lentiviral vectors
    936..992     +  CDS            IL10 (fragment): IL10_HUMAN - Experimental evidence at protein level: Swiss-Prot protein existence level 1. Major immune regulatory cytokine that acts on many cells of the immune system where it has profound anti-inflammatory functions, limiting excessive tissue disruption caused by inflammation. Mechanistically, IL10 binds to its heterotetrameric receptor comprising IL10RA and IL10RB leading to JAK1 and STAT2-mediated phosphorylation of STAT3 (PubMed:16982608). In turn, STAT3 translocates to the nucleus where it drives expression of anti-inflammatory mediators (PubMed:18025162). Targets antigen-presenting cel
    993..1709    +  CDS            EGFP: EGFP is a basic (constitutively fluorescent) green fluorescent protein published in 1996, derived from Aequorea victoria. It is reported to be a rapidly-maturing weak dimer with moderate acid sensitivity.
   1839..2141    +  CDS            ADRB2 (fragment): ADRB2_HUMAN - Also known as ADRB2R, B2AR. Experimental evidence at protein level: Swiss-Prot protein existence level 1. Beta-adrenergic receptors mediate the catecholamine-induced activation of adenylate cyclase through the action of G proteins. The beta-2-adrenergic receptor binds epinephrine with an approximately 30- fold greater affinity than it does norepinephrine. From Homo sapiens (Human).
   2142..2237    +  CDS            CD8A (fragment): CD8A_HUMAN - Also known as MAL. Experimental evidence at protein level: Swiss-Prot protein existence level 1. Integral membrane glycoprotein that plays an essential role in the immune response and serves multiple functions in responses against both external and internal offenses. In T-cells, functions primarily as a coreceptor for MHC class I molecule:peptide complex. The antigens presented by class I peptides are derived from cytosolic proteins while class II derived from extracellular proteins. Interacts simultaneously with the T-cell receptor (TCR) and the MHC class I proteins presented by
   2364..2588    +  polyA_signal   bGH poly(A) signal: bovine growth hormone polyadenylation signal
   2604..2627    +  polyA_signal   bGH poly(A) signal (fragment): bovine growth hormone polyadenylation signal
   2631..2652    +  promoter       SV40 promoter (fragment): SV40 enhancer and early promoter
   2673..2906    +  rep_origin     f1 ori (fragment) (sequence partly withheld): f1 bacteriophage origin of replication; arrow indicates direction of (+) strand synthesis
   2911..2958    +  protein_bind   FRT: FLP-mediated recombination occurs in the 8-bp core sequence TCTAGAAA (Turan and Bode, 2011). FLP recombinase from the Saccharomyces cerevisiae 2μ plasmid
   2966..3988    +  CDS            HygR: aminoglycoside phosphotransferase from E. coli; aph(4)-Ia; confers resistance to hygromycin
   3998..4123    +  CDS            ble (fragment): BLE_KLEPN - Experimental evidence at protein level: Swiss-Prot protein existence level 1. Binding protein with a strong affinity to the bleomycin family of antibiotics. Binds to CL990; an antimitotic-antibiotic compound. From Klebsiella pneumoniae.
   4118..4239    +  polyA_signal   SV40 poly(A) signal: SV40 polyadenylation signal
   4312..4328    -  protein_bind   lac operator: The lac repressor binds to the lac operator to inhibit transcription in E. coli. This inhibition can be relieved by adding lactose or isopropyl-β-D-thiogalactopyranoside (IPTG). lac repressor encoded by lacI
   4336..4366    -  promoter       lac promoter: promoter for the E. coli lac operon
   4381..4402    -  protein_bind   CAP binding site: CAP binding activates transcription in the presence of cAMP. E. coli catabolite activator protein
   4415..4507    -  CDS            lacI (fragment): lac repressor; lacI; The lac repressor binds to the lac operator to inhibit transcription in E. coli. This inhibition can be relieved by adding lactose or isopropyl-β-D-thiogalactopyranoside (IPTG).
   4690..5278    -  rep_origin     ori: high-copy-number ColE1/pMB1/pBR322/pUC origin of replication
   5449..6309    -  CDS            AmpR: β-lactamase; bla; confers resistance to ampicillin, carbenicillin, and related antibiotics
   6310..6414    -  promoter       AmpR promoter: bla
   6473..30      -  misc_feature   bom (fragment) (across the origin): basis of mobility region from pBR322
>Addgene plasmid #179640 | CMVTO-GFP-ECL-3TM-tevs-KKMP V3 | addgene full sequence | sequence record 356788 | Addgene NGS Result
TGCTCTGATGCCGCATAGTTAAGCCAGTATCTGCTCCCTGCTTGTGTGTTGGAGGTCGCTGAGTAGTGCG
CGAGCAAAATTTAAGCTACAACAAGGCAAGGCTTGACCGACAATTGCATGAAGAATCTGCTTAGGGTTAG
GCGTTTTGCGCTGCTTCGTACGGGCCAGATATACGCGTTGACATTGATTATTGACTAGTTATTAATAGTA
ATCAATTACGGGGTCATTAGTTCATAGCCCATATATGGAGTTCCGCGTTACATAACTTACGGTAAATGGC
CCGCCTGGCTGACCGCCCAACGACCCCCGCCCATTGACGTCAATAATGACGTATGTTCCCATAGTAACGC
CAATAGGGACTTTCCATTGACGTCAATGGGTGGAGTATTTACGGTAAACTGCCCACTTGGCAGTACATCA
AGTGTATCATATGCCAAGTACGCCCCCTATTGACGTCAATGACGGTAAATGGCCCGCCTGGCATTATGCC
CAGTACATGACCTTATGGGACTTTCCTACTTGGCAGTACATCTACGTATTAGTCATCGCTATTACCATGG
TGATGCGGTTTTGGCAGTACATCAATGGGCGTGGATAGCGGTTTGACTCACGGGGATTTCCAAGTCTCCA
CCCCATTGACGTCAATGGGAGTTTGTTTTGGCACCAAAATCAACGGGACTTTCCAAAATGTCGTAACAAC
TCCGCCCCATTGACGCAAATGGGCGGTAGGCGTGTACGGTGGGAGGTCTATATAAGCAGAGCTCTCCCTA
TCAGTGATAGAGATCTCCCTATCAGTGATAGAGATCGTCGACGAGCTCGTTTAGTGAACCGTCAGATCGC
CTGGAGACGCCATCCACGCTGTTTTGACCTCCATAGAAGACACCGGGACCGATCCAGCCTCCGGACTCTA
GCGTTTAAACTTAAGCTTCGCCACCATGCACAGCTCAGCACTGCTCTGTTGCCTGGTCCTCCTGACTGGG
GTGAGGGCTAGCATGGTCTCAAAGGGCGAGGAACTTTTTACGGGCGTTGTTCCGATCCTCGTCGAATTGG
ACGGGGACGTTAATGGGCATAAATTCTCAGTTAGTGGTGAGGGTGAGGGGGACGCGACATATGGGAAACT
TACGCTGAAGTTCATATGTACCACCGGAAAATTGCCAGTGCCGTGGCCTACTCTCGTCACCACCCTGACA
TATGGTGTTCAGTGTTTTAGCCGGTATCCAGACCATATGAAACAGCACGATTTTTTTAAATCCGCTATGC
CTGAAGGTTACGTACAGGAGCGAACGATATTTTTTAAAGACGACGGAAACTACAAAACTAGAGCCGAGGT
AAAATTCGAGGGTGACACTCTCGTGAACCGGATCGAACTGAAGGGCATAGATTTTAAGGAGGATGGCAAT
ATACTGGGCCACAAGCTCGAATACAACTATAATTCTCATAATGTCTATATCATGGCGGACAAACAGAAAA
ACGGCATCAAGGTAAACTTTAAAATCCGACACAATATTGAGGACGGCTCTGTCCAGCTTGCGGACCATTA
CCAACAGAACACGCCGATAGGGGATGGTCCAGTACTTCTCCCTGATAATCACTATTTGTCTACTCAGTCA
GCTCTTAGCAAGGACCCAAACGAAAAACGGGATCACATGGTCCTTCTTGAGTTCGTCACTGCGGCTGGGA
TAACACTCGGGATGGACGAACTGTATAAGGGCGCCGGGACAGGAGGGTCTGGGGGTGGCACTGGCGGATC
TGGAGGAGACTACAAGGACGATGACGACAACGGCGGATCGGGGGGGTCTGGTGGTAGTGGCGGTTCGGGG
GGAGGCACAGGTGGATCCGACGAGGTGTGGGTGGTGGGCATGGGCATCGTCATGTCTCTCATCGTCCTGG
CCATCGTGTTTGGCAATGTGCTGGTCATCACAGCCATTGCCAAGTTCGAGCGTCTGCAGACGGTCACCGG
GGGCGGCTCTCTCGAGGGCGGGGGCTCGGGGCTCGAAAACTTGTACTTCCAGAGTGGCAGTGGAGGTACC
AATTACTTCATCACTTCACTGGCCTGTGCTGATCTGGTCATGGGCCTGGCAGTGGTGCCCTTTGGGGCCG
CCCATATTCTTATGAAAATGTGGACTTTTGGCAACTTCTGGGATATCTACATCTGGGCTCCCTTGGCCGG
GACTTGTGGGGTCCTTCTCCTGTCACTGGTTATCACCCTTTACTGCAACAAGTACAAAAGCAGACGCAGT
TTTATTGATGAAAAGAAAATGCCTTAGGGCCCGAACAAAAACTCATCTCAGAAGAGGATCTGAATAGCGC
CGTCGACCATCATCATAATCATCATTGAGTTTAAACCCGCTGATCAGCCTCGACTGTGCCTTCTAGTTGC
CAGCCATCTGTTGTTTGCCCCTCCCCCGTGCCTTCCTTGACCCTGGAAGGTGCCACTCCCACTGTCCTTT
CCTAATAAAATGAGGAAATTGCATCGCATTGTCTGAGTAGGTGTCATTCTATTCTGGGGGGTGGGGTGGG
GCAGGACAGCAAGGGGGAGGATTGGGAAGACAATAGCAGGCATGCTGGGGATGCGGTGGGCTCTATGGAG
ATCTATCGATGTTCTGGGGATGCGGTGGGCTCTATGGCTTCTGAGGCGGAAAGAACCAGCTGGGGCTCTA
GGGGGTATCCCC
[124 nt withheld, positions 2673-2796]
C
[91 nt withheld, positions 2798-2888]
AGGGTGATGGTTCACGTACCTAGAAGTTCCTATTCCGAAGTTCCTATTCTCTAGAAAGTATAGGAACTTC
CTTGGCCAAAAAGCCTGAACTCACCGCGACGTCTGTCGAGAAGTTTCTGATCGAAAAGTTCGACAGCGTC
TCCGACCTGATGCAGCTCTCGGAGGGCGAAGAATCTCGTGCTTTCAGCTTCGATGTAGGAGGGCGTGGAT
ATGTCCTGCGGGTAAATAGCTGCGCCGATGGTTTCTACAAAGATCGTTATGTTTATCGGCACTTTGCATC
GGCCGCGCTCCCGATTCCGGAAGTGCTTGACATTGGGGAATTCAGCGAGAGCCTGACCTATTGCATCTCC
CGCCGTGCACAGGGTGTCACGTTGCAAGACCTGCCTGAAACCGAACTGCCCGCTGTTCTGCAGCCGGTCG
CGGAGGCCATGGATGCGATCGCTGCGGCCGATCTTAGCCAGACGAGCGGGTTCGGCCCATTCGGACCGCA
AGGAATCGGTCAATACACTACATGGCGTGATTTCATATGCGCGATTGCTGATCCCCATGTGTATCACTGG
CAAACTGTGATGGACGACACCGTCAGTGCGTCCGTCGCGCAGGCTCTCGATGAGCTGATGCTTTGGGCCG
AGGACTGCCCCGAAGTCCGGCACCTCGTGCACGCGGATTTCGGCTCCAACAATGTCCTGACGGACAATGG
CCGCATAACAGCGGTCATTGACTGGAGCGAGGCGATGTTCGGGGATTCCCAATACGAGGTCGCCAACATC
TTCTTCTGGAGGCCGTGGTTGGCTTGTATGGAGCAGCAGACGCGCTACTTCGAGCGGAGGCATCCGGAGC
TTGCAGGATCGCCGCGGCTCCGGGCGTATATGCTCCGCATTGGTCTTGACCAACTCTATCAGAGCTTGGT
TGACGGCAATTTCGATGATGCAGCTTGGGCGCAGGGTCGATGCGACGCAATCGTCCGATCCGGAGCCGGG
ACTGTCGGGCGTACACAAATCGCCCGCAGAAGCGCGGCCGTCTGGACCGATGGCTGTGTAGAAGTACTCG
CCGATAGTGGAAACCGACGCCCCAGCACTCGTCCGAGGGCAAAGGAATAGCACGTACTACGAGATTTCGA
TTCCACCGCCGCCTTCTATGAAAGGTTGGGCTTCGGAATCGTTTTCCGGGACGCCGGCTGGATGATCCTC
CAGCGCGGGGATCTCATGCTGGAGTTCTTCGCCCACCCCAACTTGTTTATTGCAGCTTATAATGGTTACA
AATAAAGCAATAGCATCACAAATTTCACAAATAAAGCATTTTTTTCACTGCATTCTAGTTGTGGTTTGTC
CAAACTCATCAATGTATCTTATCATGTCTGTATACCGTCGACCTCTAGCTAGAGCTTGGCGTAATCATGG
TCATAGCTGTTTCCTGTGTGAAATTGTTATCCGCTCACAATTCCACACAACATACGAGCCGGAAGCATAA
AGTGTAAAGCCTGGGGTGCCTAATGAGTGAGCTAACTCACATTAATTGCGTTGCGCTCACTGCCCGCTTT
CCAGTCGGGAAACCTGTCGTGCCAGCTGCATTAATGAATCGGCCAACGCGCGGGGAGAGGCGGTTTGCGT
ATTGGGCGCTCTTCCGCTTCCTCGCTCACTGACTCGCTGCGCTCGGTCGTTCGGCTGCGGCGAGCGGTAT
CAGCTCACTCAAAGGCGGTAATACGGTTATCCACAGAATCAGGGGATAACGCAGGAAAGAACATGTGAGC
AAAAGGCCAGCAAAAGGCCAGGAACCGTAAAAAGGCCGCGTTGCTGGCGTTTTTCCATAGGCTCCGCCCC
CCTGACGAGCATCACAAAAATCGACGCTCAAGTCAGAGGTGGCGAAACCCGACAGGACTATAAAGATACC
AGGCGTTTCCCCCTGGAAGCTCCCTCGTGCGCTCTCCTGTTCCGACCCTGCCGCTTACCGGATACCTGTC
CGCCTTTCTCCCTTCGGGAAGCGTGGCGCTTTCTCATAGCTCACGCTGTAGGTATCTCAGTTCGGTGTAG
GTCGTTCGCTCCAAGCTGGGCTGTGTGCACGAACCCCCCGTTCAGCCCGACCGCTGCGCCTTATCCGGTA
ACTATCGTCTTGAGTCCAACCCGGTAAGACACGACTTATCGCCACTGGCAGCAGCCACTGGTAACAGGAT
TAGCAGAGCGAGGTATGTAGGCGGTGCTACAGAGTTCTTGAAGTGGTGGCCTAACTACGGCTACACTAGA
AGAACAGTATTTGGTATCTGCGCTCTGCTGAAGCCAGTTACCTTCGGAAAAAGAGTTGGTAGCTCTTGAT
CCGGCAAACAAACCACCGCTGGTAGCGGTGGTTTTTTTGTTTGCAAGCAGCAGATTACGCGCAGAAAAAA
AGGATCTCAAGAAGATCCTTTGATCTTTTCTACGGGGTCTGACGCTCAGTGGAACGAAAACTCACGTTAA
GGGATTTTGGTCATGAGATTATCAAAAAGGATCTTCACCTAGATCCTTTTAAATTAAAAATGAAGTTTTA
AATCAATCTAAAGTATATATGAGTAAACTTGGTCTGACAGTTACCAATGCTTAATCAGTGAGGCACCTAT
CTCAGCGATCTGTCTATTTCGTTCATCCATAGTTGCCTGACTCCCCGTCGTGTAGATAACTACGATACGG
GAGGGCTTACCATCTGGCCCCAGTGCTGCAATGATACCGCGAGACCCACGCTCACCGGCTCCAGATTTAT
CAGCAATAAACCAGCCAGCCGGAAGGGCCGAGCGCAGAAGTGGTCCTGCAACTTTATCCGCCTCCATCCA
GTCTATTAATTGTTGCCGGGAAGCTAGAGTAAGTAGTTCGCCAGTTAATAGTTTGCGCAACGTTGTTGCC
ATTGCTACAGGCATCGTGGTGTCACGCTCGTCGTTTGGTATGGCTTCATTCAGCTCCGGTTCCCAACGAT
CAAGGCGAGTTACATGATCCCCCATGTTGTGCAAAAAAGCGGTTAGCTCCTTCGGTCCTCCGATCGTTGT
CAGAAGTAAGTTGGCCGCAGTGTTATCACTCATGGTTATGGCAGCACTGCATAATTCTCTTACTGTCATG
CCATCCGTAAGATGCTTTTCTGTGACTGGTGAGTACTCAACCAAGTCATTCTGAGAATAGTGTATGCGGC
GACCGAGTTGCTCTTGCCCGGCGTCAATACGGGATAATACCGCGCCACATAGCAGAACTTTAAAAGTGCT
CATCATTGGAAAACGTTCTTCGGGGCGAAAACTCTCAAGGATCTTACCGCTGTTGAGATCCAGTTCGATG
TAACCCACTCGTGCACCCAACTGATCTTCAGCATCTTTTACTTTCACCAGCGTTTCTGGGTGAGCAAAAA
CAGGAAGGCAAAATGCCGCAAAAAAGGGAATAAGGGCGACACGGAAATGTTGAATACTCATACTCTTCCT
TTTTCAATATTATTGAAGCATTTATCAGGGTTATTGTCTCATGAGCGGATACATATTTGAATGTATTTAG
AAAAATAAACAAATAGGGGTTCCGCGCACATTTCCCCGAAAAGTGCCACCTGACGTCGACGGATCGGGAG
ATCTCCCGATCCCCTATGGTGCACTCTCAGTACAATC
